>Addgene plasmid #76398 | MAPK6 gRNA (BRDN0001149260) | addgene full sequence | sequence record 185762 | Addgene Assembled Sequence
CCCGGGTGCAAAGATGGATAAAGTTTTAAACAGAGAGGAATCTTTGCAGCTAATGGACCTTCTAGGTCTT
GAAAGGAGTGGGAATTGGCTCCGGTGCCCGTCAGTGGGCAGAGCGCACATCGCCCACAGTCCCCGAGAAG
TTGGGGGGAGGGGTCGGCAATTGATCCGGTGCCTAGAGAAGGTGGCGCGGGGTAAACTGGGAAAGTGATG
TCGTGTACTGGCTCCGCCTTTTTCCCGAGGGTGGGGGAGAACCGTATATAAGTGCAGTAGTCGCCGTGAA
CGTTCTTTTTCGCAACGGGTTTGCCGCCAGAACACAGGTAAGTGCCGTGTGTGGTTCCCGCGGGCCTGGC
CTCTTTACGGGTTATGGCCCTTGCGTGCCTTGAATTACTTCCACCTGGCTGCAGTACGTGATTCTTGATC
CCGAGCTTCGGGTTGGAAGTGGGTGGGAGAGTTCGAGGCCTTGCGCTTAAGGAGCCCCTTCGCCTCGTGC
TTGAGTTGAGGCCTGGCCTGGGCGCTGGGGCCGCCGCGTGCGAATCTGGTGGCACCTTCGCGCCTGTCTC
GCTGCTTTCGATAAGTCTCTAGCCATTTAAAATTTTTGATGACCTGCTGCGACGCTTTTTTTCTGGCAAG
ATAGTCTTGTAAATGCGGGCCAAGATCTGCACACTGGTATTTCGGTTTTTGGGGCCGCGGGCGGCGACGG
GGCCCGTGCGTCCCAGCGCACATGTTCGGCGAGGCGGGGCCTGCGAGCGCGGCCACCGAGAATCGGACGG
GGGTAGTCTCAAGCTGGCCGGCCTGCTCTGGTGCCTGGCCTCGCGCCGCCGTGTATCGCCCCGCCCTGGG
CGGCAAGGCTGGCCCGGTCGGCACCAGTTGCGTGAGCGGAAAGATGGCCGCTTCCCGGCCCTGCTGCAGG
GAGCTCAAAATGGAGGACGCGGCGCTCGGGAGAGCGGGCGGGTGAGTCACCCACACAAAGGAAAAGGGCC
TTTCCGTCCTCAGCCGTCGCTTCATGTGACTCCACGGAGTACCGGGCGCCGTCCAGGCACCTCGATTAGT
TCTCGAGCTTTTGGAGTACGTCGTCTTTAGGTTGGGGGGAGGGGTTTTATGCGATGGAGTTTCCCCACAC
TGAGTGGGTGGAGACTGAAGTTAGGCCAGCTTGGCACTTGATGTAATTCTCCTTGGAATTTGCCCTTTTT
GAGTTTGGATCTTGGTTCATTCTCAAGCCTCAGACAGTGGTTCAAAGTTTTTTTCTTCCATTTCAGGTGT
CGTGACGTACGGCCACCATGACCGAGTACAAGCCCACGGTGCGCCTCGCCACCCGCGACGACGTCCCCAG
GGCCGTACGCACCCTCGCCGCCGCGTTCGCCGACTACCCCGCCACGCGCCACACCGTCGATCCGGACCGC
CACATCGAGCGGGTCACCGAGCTGCAAGAACTCTTCCTCACGCGCGTCGGGCTCGACATCGGCAAGGTGT
GGGTCGCGGACGACGGCGCCGCCGTGGCGGTCTGGACCACGCCGGAGAGCGTCGAAGCGGGGGCGGTGTT
CGCCGAGATCGGCCCGCGCATGGCCGAGTTGAGCGGTTCCCGGCTGGCCGCGCAGCAACAGATGGAAGGC
CTCCTGGCGCCGCACCGGCCCAAGGAGCCCGCGTGGTTCCTGGCCACCGTCGGAGTCTCGCCCGACCACC
AGGGCAAGGGTCTGGGCAGCGCCGTCGTGCTCCCCGGAGTGGAGGCGGCCGAGCGCGCCGGGGTGCCCGC
CTTCCTGGAGACCTCCGCGCCCCGCAACCTCCCCTTCTACGAGCGGCTCGGCTTCACCGTCACCGCCGAC
GTCGAGGTGCCCGAAGGACCGCGCACCTGGTGCATGACCCGCAAGCCCGGTGCCTGAACGCGTTAAGTCG
ACAATCAACCTCTGGATTACAAAATTTGTGAAAGATTGACTGGTATTCTTAACTATGTTGCTCCTTTTAC
GCTATGTGGATACGCTGCTTTAATGCCTTTGTATCATGCTATTGCTTCCCGTATGGCTTTCATTTTCTCC
TCCTTGTATAAATCCTGGTTGCTGTCTCTTTATGAGGAGTTGTGGCCCGTTGTCAGGCAACGTGGCGTGG
TGTGCACTGTGTTTGCTGACGCAACCCCCACTGGTTGGGGCATTGCCACCACCTGTCAGCTCCTTTCCGG
GACTTTCGCTTTCCCCCTCCCTATTGCCACGGCGGAACTCATCGCCGCCTGCCTTGCCCGCTGCTGGACA
GGGGCTCGGCTGTTGGGCACTGACAATTCCGTGGTGTTGTCGGGGAAATCATCGTCCTTTCCTTGGCTGC
TCGCCTGTGTTGCCACCTGGATTCTGCGCGGGACGTCCTTCTGCTACGTCCCTTCGGCCCTCAATCCAGC
GGACCTTCCTTCCCGCGGCCTGCTGCCGGCTCTGCGGCCTCTTCCGCGTCTTCGCCTTCGCCCTCAGACG
AGTCGGATCTCCCTTTGGGCCGCCTCCCCGCGTCGACTTTAAGACCAATGACTTACAAGGCAGCTGTAGA
TCTTAGCCACTTTTTAAAAGAAAAGGGGGGACTGGAAGGGCTAATTCACTCCCAACGAAGACAAGATCTG
CTTTTTGCTTGTACTGGGTCTCTCTGGTTAGACCAGATCTGAGCCTGGGAGCTCTCTGGCTAACTAGGGA
ACCCACTGCTTAAGCCTCAATAAAGCTTGCCTTGAGTGCTTCAAGTAGTGTGTGCCCGTCTGTTGTGTGA
CTCTGGTAACTAGAGATCCCTCAGACCCTTTTAGTCAGTGTGGAAAATCTCTAGCAGTACGTATAGTAGT
TCATGTCATCTTATTATTCAGTATTTATAACTTGCAAAGAAATGAATATCAGAGAGTGAGAGGAACTTGT
TTATTGCAGCTTATAATGGTTACAAATAAAGCAATAGCATCACAAATTTCACAAATAAAGCATTTTTTTC
ACTGCATTCTAGTTGTGGTTTGTCCAAACTCATCAATGTATCTTATCATGTCTGGCTCTAGCTATCCCGC
CCCTAACTCCGCCCATCCCGCCCCTAACTCCGCCCAGTTCCGCCCATTCTCCGCCCCATGGCTGACTAAT
TTTTTTTATTTATGCAGAGGCCGAGGCCGCCTCGGCCTCTGAGCTATTCCAGAAGTAGTGAGGAGGCTTT
TTTGGAGGCCTAGGGACGTACCCAATTCGCCCTATAGTGAGTCGTATTACGCGCGCTCACTGGCCGTCGT
TTTACAACGTCGTGACTGGGAAAACCCTGGCGTTACCCAACTTAATCGCCTTGCAGCACATCCCCCTTTC
GCCAGCTGGCGTAATAGCGAAGAGGCCCGCACCGATCGCCCTTCCCAACAGTTGCGCAGCCTGAATGGCG
AATGGG
[124 nt withheld, positions 3367-3490]
C
[91 nt withheld, positions 3492-3582]
A
[49 nt withheld, positions 3584-3632]
CCTTTGACGTTGGAGTCCACGTTCTTT
[37 nt withheld, positions 3660-3696]
ACCCTATCTCGGTCTATTCTTTTGATTTATAAGGGATTTTGCCGATTTCGGCCTATTGGTTAAAAAATGA
GCTGATTTAACAAAAATTTAACGCGAATTTTAACAAAATATTAACGCTTACAATTTAGGTGGCACTTTTC
GGGGAAATGTGCGCGGAACCCCTATTTGTTTATTTTTCTAAATACATTCAAATATGTATCCGCTCATGAG
ACAATAACCCTGATAAATGCTTCAATAATATTGAAAAAGGAAGAGTATGAGTATTCAACATTTCCGTGTC
GCCCTTATTCCCTTTTTTGCGGCATTTTGCCTTCCTGTTTTTGCTCACCCAGAAACGCTGGTGAAAGTAA
AAGATGCTGAAGATCAGTTGGGTGCACGAGTGGGTTACATCGAACTGGATCTCAACAGCGGTAAGATCCT
TGAGAGTTTTCGCCCCGAAGAACGTTTTCCAATGATGAGCACTTTTAAAGTTCTGCTATGTGGCGCGGTA
TTATCCCGTATTGACGCCGGGCAAGAGCAACTCGGTCGCCGCATACACTATTCTCAGAATGACTTGGTTG
AGTACTCACCAGTCACAGAAAAGCATCTTACGGATGGCATGACAGTAAGAGAATTATGCAGTGCTGCCAT
AACCATGAGTGATAACACTGCGGCCAACTTACTTCTGACAACGATCGGAGGACCGAAGGAGCTAACCGCT
TTTTTGCACAACATGGGGGATCATGTAACTCGCCTTGATCGTTGGGAACCGGAGCTGAATGAAGCCATAC
CAAACGACGAGCGTGACACCACGATGCCTGTAGCAATGGCAACAACGTTGCGCAAACTATTAACTGGCGA
ACTACTTACTCTAGCTTCCCGGCAACAATTAATAGACTGGATGGAGGCGGATAAAGTTGCAGGACCACTT
CTGCGCTCGGCCCTTCCGGCTGGCTGGTTTATTGCTGATAAATCTGGAGCCGGTGAGCGTGGGTCTCGCG
GTATCATTGCAGCACTGGGGCCAGATGGTAAGCCCTCCCGTATCGTAGTTATCTACACGACGGGGAGTCA
GGCAACTATGGATGAACGAAATAGACAGATCGCTGAGATAGGTGCCTCACTGATTAAGCATTGGTAACTG
TCAGACCAAGTTTACTCATATATACTTTAGATTGATTTAAAACTTCATTTTTAATTTAAAAGGATCTAGG
TGAAGATCCTTTTTGATAATCTCATGACCAAAATCCCTTAACGTGAGTTTTCGTTCCACTGAGCGTCAGA
CCCCGTAGAAAAGATCAAAGGATCTTCTTGAGATCCTTTTTTTCTGCGCGTAATCTGCTGCTTGCAAACA
AAAAAACCACCGCTACCAGCGGTGGTTTGTTTGCCGGATCAAGAGCTACCAACTCTTTTTCCGAAGGTAA
CTGGCTTCAGCAGAGCGCAGATACCAAATACTGTTCTTCTAGTGTAGCCGTAGTTAGGCCACCACTTCAA
GAACTCTGTAGCACCGCCTACATACCTCGCTCTGCTAATCCTGTTACCAGTGGCTGCTGCCAGTGGCGAT
AAGTCGTGTCTTACCGGGTTGGACTCAAGACGATAGTTACCGGATAAGGCGCAGCGGTCGGGCTGAACGG
GGGGTTCGTGCACACAGCCCAGCTTGGAGCGAACGACCTACACCGAACTGAGATACCTACAGCGTGAGCT
ATGAGAAAGCGCCACGCTTCCCGAAGGGAGAAAGGCGGACAGGTATCCGGTAAGCGGCAGGGTCGGAACA
GGAGAGCGCACGAGGGAGCTTCCAGGGGGAAACGCCTGGTATCTTTATAGTCCTGTCGGGTTTCGCCACC
TCTGACTTGAGCGTCGATTTTTGTGATGCTCGTCAGGGGGGCGGAGCCTATGGAAAAACGCCAGCAACGC
GGCCTTTTTACGGTTCCTGGCCTTTTGCTGGCCTTTTGCTCACATGTTCTTTCCTGCGTTATCCCCTGAT
TCTGTGGATAACCGTATTACCGCCTTTGAGTGAGCTGATACCGCTCGCCGCAGCCGAACGACCGAGCGCA
GCGAGTCAGTGAGCGAGGAAGCGGAAGAGCGCCCAATACGCAAACCGCCTCTCCCCGCGCGTTGGCCGAT
TCATTAATGCAGCTGGCACGACAGGTTTCCCGACTGGAAAGCGGGCAGTGAGCGCAACGCAATTAATGTG
AGTTAGCTCACTCATTAGGCACCCCAGGCTTTACACTTTATGCTTCCGGCTCGTATGTTGTGTGGAATTG
TGAGCGGATAACAATTTCACACAGGAAACAGCTATGACCATGATTACGCCAAGCGCGCAATTAACCCTCA
CTAAAGGGAACAAAAGCTGGAGCTGCAAGCTTAATGTAGTCTTATGCAATACTCTTGTAGTCTTGCAACA
TGGTAACGATGAGTTAGCAACATGCCTTACAAGGAGAGAAAAAGCACCGTGCATGCCGATTGGTGGAAGT
AAGGTGGTACGATCGTGCCTTATTAGGAAGGCAACAGACGGGTCTGACATGGATTGGACGAACCACTGAA
TTGCCGCATTGCAGAGATATTGTATTTAAGTGCCTAGCTCGATACATAAACGGGTCTCTCTGGTTAGACC
AGATCTGAGCCTGGGAGCTCTCTGGCTAACTAGGGAACCCACTGCTTAAGCCTCAATAAAGCTTGCCTTG
AGTGCTTCAAGTAGTGTGTGCCCGTCTGTTGTGTGACTCTGGTAACTAGAGATCCCTCAGACCCTTTTAG
TCAGTGTGGAAAATCTCTAGCAGTGGCGCCCGAACAGGGACTTGAAAGCGAAAGGGAAACCAGAGGAGCT
CTCTCGACGCAGGACTCGGCTTGCTGAAGCGCGCACGGCAAGAGGCGAGGGGCGGCGACTGGTGAGTACG
CCAAAAATTTTGACTAGCGGAGGCTAGAAGGAGAGAGATGGGTGCGAGAGCGTCAGTATTAAGCGGGGGA
GAATTAGATCGCGATGGGAAAAAATTCGGTTAAGGCCAGGGGGAAAGAAAAAATATAAATTAAAACATAT
AGTATGGGCAAGCAGGGAGCTAGAACGATTCGCAGTTAATCCTGGCCTGTTAGAAACATCAGAAGGCTGT
AGACAAATACTGGGACAGCTACAACCATCCCTTCAGACAGGATCAGAAGAACTTAGATCATTATATAATA
CAGTAGCAACCCTCTATTGTGTGCATCAAAGGATAGAGATAAAAGACACCAAGGAAGCTTTAGACAAGAT
AGAGGAAGAGCAAAACAAAAGTAAGACCACCGCACAGCAAGCGGCCGCTGATCTTCAGACCTGGAGGAGG
AGATATGAGGGACAATTGGAGAAGTGAATTATATAAATATAAAGTAGTAAAAATTGAACCATTAGGAGTA
GCACCCACCAAGGCAAAGAGAAGAGTGGTGCAGAGAGAAAAAAGAGCAGTGGGAATAGGAGCTTTGTTCC
TTGGGTTCTTGGGAGCAGCAGGAAGCACTATGGGCGCAGCGTCAATGACGCTGACGGTACAGGCCAGACA
ATTATTGTCTGGTATAGTGCAGCAGCAGAACAATTTGCTGAGGGCTATTGAGGCGCAACAGCATCTGTTG
CAACTCACAGTCTGGGGCATCAAGCAGCTCCAGGCAAGAATCCTGGCTGTGGAAAGATACCTAAAGGATC
AACAGCTCCTGGGGATTTGGGGTTGCTCTGGAAAACTCATTTGCACCACTGCTGTGCCTTGGAATGCTAG
TTGGAGTAATAAATCTCTGGAACAGATTTGGAATCACACGACCTGGATGGAGTGGGACAGAGAAATTAAC
AATTACACAAGCTTAATACACTCCTTAATTGAAGAATCGCAAAACCAGCAAGAAAAGAATGAACAAGAAT
TATTGGAATTAGATAAATGGGCAAGTTTGTGGAATTGGTTTAACATAACAAATTGGCTGTGGTATATAAA
ATTATTCATAATGATAGTAGGAGGCTTGGTAGGTTTAAGAATAGTTTTTGCTGTACTTTCTATAGTGAAT
AGAGTTAGGCAGGGATATTCACCATTATCGTTTCAGACCCACCTCCCAACCCCGAGGGGACCCAGAGAGG
GCCTATTTCCCATGATTCCTTCATATTTGCATATACGATACAAGGCTGTTAGAGAGATAATTAGAATTAA
TTTGACTGTAAACACAAAGATATTAGTACAAAATACGTGACGTAGAAAGTAATAATTTCTTGGGTAGTTT
GCAGTTTTAAAATTATGTTTTAAAATGGACTATCATATGCTTACCGTAACTTGAAAGTATTTCGATTTCT
TGGCTTTATATATCTTGTGGAAAGGACGAAACACCGCATACCTTATGGGAATAATGGTTTTAGAGCTAGA
AATAGCAAGTTAAAATAAGGCTAGTCCGTTATCAACTTGAAAAAGTGGCACCGAGTCGGTGCTTTTTTAA
GCTTGGCGTAACTAGATCTTGAGACAAATGGCAGTATTCATCCACAATTTTAAAAGAAAAGGGGGGATTG
GGGGGTACAGTGCAGGGGAAAGAATAGTAGACATAATAGCAACAGACATACAAACTAAAGAATTACAAAA
ACAAATTACAAAAATTCAAAATTTTCGGGTTTATTACAGGGACAGCAGAGATCCACTTTGGCGCCGGCTC
GAGGGGG
Features (pLannotate 1.2.2; 29 found; start..end, strand, type, name):
     14..80      +  CDS            small t antigen (fragment): SV40 (simian virus 40) small t antigen
    106..317     +  promoter       EF-1α core promoter: core promoter for human elongation factor EF-1α
    318..1256    +  intron         EF-1α intron A: intron upstream of the start codon of human EF-1α
   1278..1877    +  CDS            PuroR (fragment): puromycin N-acetyltransferase; pac from Streptomyces; confers resistance to puromycin
   1893..2481    +  misc_feature   WPRE: woodchuck hepatitis virus posttranscriptional regulatory element
   2532..2551    +  misc_feature   cPPT/CTS (fragment): central polypurine tract and central termination sequence of HIV-1
   2553..2786    +  LTR            3' LTR (ΔU3): self-inactivating 3' long terminal repeat (LTR) from HIV-1
   2864..2985    +  polyA_signal   SV40 poly(A) signal: SV40 polyadenylation signal
   3025..3160    +  rep_origin     SV40 ori: SV40 origin of replication
   3181..3199    -  promoter       T7 promoter: promoter for bacteriophage T7 RNA polymerase
   3207..3362    +  CDS            lacZα (fragment): LacZα fragment of β-galactosidase; lacZ fragment
   3367..3795    +  rep_origin     f1 ori (sequence partly withheld): f1 bacteriophage origin of replication; arrow indicates direction of (+) strand synthesis
   3848..3952    +  promoter       AmpR promoter: bla
   3953..4813    +  CDS            AmpR: β-lactamase; bla; confers resistance to ampicillin, carbenicillin, and related antibiotics
   4984..5572    +  rep_origin     ori: high-copy-number ColE1/pMB1/pBR322/pUC origin of replication
   5755..5847    +  CDS            lacI (fragment): lac repressor; lacI; The lac repressor binds to the lac operator to inhibit transcription in E. coli. This inhibition can be relieved by adding lactose or isopropyl-β-D-thiogalactopyranoside (IPTG).
   5860..5881    +  protein_bind   CAP binding site: CAP binding activates transcription in the presence of cAMP. E. coli catabolite activator protein
   5896..5926    +  promoter       lac promoter: promoter for the E. coli lac operon
   5934..5950    +  protein_bind   lac operator: The lac repressor binds to the lac operator to inhibit transcription in E. coli. This inhibition can be relieved by adding lactose or isopropyl-β-D-thiogalactopyranoside (IPTG). lac repressor encoded by lacI
   5995..6013    +  promoter       T3 promoter: promoter for bacteriophage T3 RNA polymerase
   6041..6267    +  promoter       RSV promoter: Rous sarcoma virus enhancer/promoter
   6268..6448    +  LTR            5' LTR (truncated): truncated 5' long terminal repeat (LTR) from HIV-1
   6495..6620    +  misc_feature   HIV-1 Ψ: packaging signal of human immunodeficiency virus type 1
   6604..6967    +  CDS            HIV-1 gag (fragment): gag protein from human immunodeficiency virus 1; gag
   7113..7346    +  misc_feature   RRE: The Rev response element (RRE) of HIV-1 allows for Rev-dependent mRNA export from the nucleus to the cytoplasm.
   7723..7749    +  CDS            Rev (fragment): human immunodeficiency virus 1 (HIV-1) Rev protein; rev; enhances nuclear export of unspliced and incompletely spliced viral mRNAs
   7753..7993    +  promoter       U6 promoter: RNA polymerase III promoter for human U6 snRNA
   8023..8098    +  misc_RNA       gRNA scaffold: guide RNA scaffold for the Streptococcus pyogenes CRISPR/Cas9 system
   8154..8271    +  misc_feature   cPPT/CTS: central polypurine tract and central termination sequence of HIV-1
