[The description below was written by a language model from this plasmid's Addgene catalogue record and pLannotate feature annotations shown in this document.]
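Description:
MAPK6 gRNA (BRDN0001149260) is a third-generation lentiviral guide RNA plasmid built on the lentiGuide-Puro backbone and designed to target human MAPK6 (also known as ERK3). It is propagated in E. coli as a high-copy plasmid using a ColE1/pUC-type origin and ampicillin resistance (β-lactamase). The backbone also carries an f1 origin, an SV40 origin and remnants of a lac cloning region flanked by T7 and T3 promoters. The assembled sequence record is 8,323 nt.

The viral portion starts with an RSV promoter fused to a truncated HIV-1 5' LTR, which makes genomic RNA production in packaging cells independent of Tat. It is followed by the Ψ packaging signal with a partial gag sequence, the Rev response element for Rev-dependent nuclear export, and a cPPT/CTS that aids nuclear import of the reverse-transcribed genome. A self-inactivating ΔU3 3' LTR, followed by an SV40 polyadenylation signal, closes the transfer cassette.

Within this frame, a human U6 RNA polymerase III promoter drives the MAPK6-specific spacer joined to the Streptococcus pyogenes Cas9 guide scaffold. A separate EF-1α core promoter with its intron A expresses puromycin N-acetyltransferase, so transduced mammalian cells can be selected with puromycin. A WPRE downstream of this gene enhances transcript expression.

The plasmid does not encode Cas9, so it is meant to be used with a separate Cas9 lentivirus or in cells that already express Cas9, in order to disrupt MAPK6. It is an individual clone associated with a human kinome gRNA library based on optimized sgRNA design rules.
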