Addgene plasmid #76398: MAPK6 gRNA (BRDN0001149260)
Purpose: 3rd generation lentiviral gRNA plasmid targeting human MAPK6
Depositing lab: John Doench & David Root. Depositing organization: Broad Institute. Publication: Optimized sgRNA design to maximize activity and minimize off-target effects of CRISPR-Cas9. Doench JG, Fusi N, Sullender M, Hegde M, Vaimberg EW, Donovan KF, Smith I, Tothova Z, Wilen C, Orchard R, Virgin HW, Listgarten J, Root DE. Nat Biotechnol. 2016 Jan 18. doi: 10.1038/nbt.3437. PubMed 26780180.
Backbone
  Vector backbone: lentiGuide-Puro
  Backbone manufacturer: Zhang Lab (Addgene plasmid # 52963)
  Vector type: Mammalian Expression, Lentiviral, CRISPR
  Selectable markers: Puromycin
Growth in bacteria
  Bacterial resistance: Ampicillin, 100 μg/mL
  Growth temperature: 37°C
  Growth strain: DH5alpha
  Copy number: High Copy
Gene/Insert
  Gene/Insert name: MAPK6 (alt names: MAPK6; NM_002748.3)
  gRNA/shRNA sequence: CATACCTTATGGGAATAATG
  Species: H. sapiens (human)
  Entrez Gene: MAPK6 (a.k.a. ERK3, HsT17250, PRKM6, p97MAPK)
  Promoter: hU6
  Cloning method: Unknown
  Sequencing primers: 5′ U6-F; 3′ pS2-R
Terms and licenses: Academic/Nonprofit Terms; Industry Terms: Not Available to Industry
Depositor comments: The gRNA was designed to target the following Genbank reference sequence(s): NM_002748.3. Note that this plasmid does NOT contain Cas9. It should be used in conjunction with lentiCas9-Blast (Addgene #52962) or otherwise with cell lines already expressing Cas9. Browse the full kinome gRNA library at http://www.addgene.org/pooled-library/broadgpp-human-kinome/ or visit http://www.broadinstitute.org/rnai/public/ for detailed protocols and information.
How to cite: MAPK6 gRNA (BRDN0001149260) was a gift from John Doench & David Root (Addgene plasmid # 76398 ; http://n2t.net/addgene:76398 ; RRID:Addgene_76398)
