>Addgene plasmid #76398 | MAPK6 gRNA (BRDN0001149260) | depositor partial sequence | sequence record 143858 | Target Sequence
CATACCTTATGGGAATAATG
