>Addgene plasmid #76398 | MAPK6 gRNA (BRDN0001149260) | addgene partial sequence | sequence record 185761 | hU6-F
CGTAGAAAGTAATAATTTCTTGGGTAGTTTGCAGTTTTAAAATTATGTTTTAAAATGGACTATCATATGC
TTACCGTAACTTGAAAGTATTTCGATTTCTTGGCTTTATATATCTTGTGGAAAGGACGAAACACCGCATA
CCTTATGGGAATAATGGTTTTAGAGCTAGAAATAGCAAGTTAAAATAAGGCTAGTCCGTTATCAACTTGA
AAAAGTGGCACCGAGTCGGTGCTTTTTTAAGCTTGGCGTAACTAGATCTTGAGACAAATGGCAGTATTCA
TCCACAATTTTAAAAGAAAAGGGGGGATTGGGGGGTACAGTGCAGGGGAAAGAATAGTAGACATAATAGC
AACAGACATACAAACTAAAGAATTACAAAAACAAATTACAAAAATTCAAAATTTTCGGGTTTATTACAGG
GACAGCAGAGATCCACTTTGGCGCCGGCTCGAGGGGGCCCGGGTGCAAAGATGGATAAAGTTTTAAACAG
AGAGGAATCTTTGCAGCTAATGGACCTTCTAGGTCTTGAAAGGAGTGGGAATTGGCTCCGGTGCCCGTCA
GTGGGCAGAG
